>Addgene plasmid #27669 | pCMV-myc-ASPM CTR | addgene partial sequence | sequence record 34553 | 27669 with EGFP-N
AGCTCCTCGCCCTTGCTCACCTCGAGGCAATAAGGAATTCCAAGGGTATCCATCACCAGTTGAATAGCTT
GCAGGGAATTTGTGATTTCTTCCATATTATCACGCCTCAAAACCCACTGTGGCTTAAGTCTTGAAACTAT
CCTGGTCTTTATAGATCTTTCTGGTATAAAAGGAAAGCCTATACAGGAATTCTGCTTCTGCTTATCAAAT
AATCCCTGTGTATTCACTTTATGCTTAGGAACTGTAAATTTGTAGAGACGATAAATACGATCAATGACTT
TTGATCTACTTTGTGCATCAAAAGCACACTGCTCTGTCTTCAACAGCACAGCTAATAAACAGCACGTCCT
TGTGAAAATGCTGGCACTCTTCTCGGCAACTCGGTCACCAGGCTTCTCCCGGTACGCCTGCAGCAGCTCC
AGCAGTGTGTCCACACAGTTTTCAGCATCGTAAACAGCTGAGATCGTCTTATCATACTTTGCCACATTCA
GCAGGACTTGGACAGCACATCCAACAACTTCCATGCAAGGAACACTGCGATTACAGCTGCGGATCACCAC
GAAGACGGTAGACACTGCTCCGCTTTCAGCCATGTTCTCACAGCAAAGGGGAGATAACCTGGTAACAACC
TCCAGGTGCTTCATGGCTTCCAGAATGGCCGACAAGTGCTTGTACGTGAGCAGGTGATGAAGGGCACGCT
CAGTTCTTCTGTACAGCTTGTTTTCCTCCTCCACGTTCCTGCTGACAGCGCGAAGGCTTTGTCGAATAGC
TTTAATTTCTGTGCGGGTCGACCGAATTCGGGCCTCCATGGCCATAAGC
