>Addgene plasmid #27669 | pCMV-myc-ASPM CTR | addgene partial sequence | sequence record 34554 | 27669 with CMV-F
ACCGTCAGATCGCCTGGAGACGCCATCCACGCTGTTTTGACCTCCATAGAAGACACCGGGACCGATCCAG
CCTCCGGACTCTAGAGGATCCGGTACTAGAGGAACTGAAAAACCAGAAAGTTAACTGGTAAGTTTAGTCT
TTTTGTCTTTTATTTCAGGTCCCGGATCCGGTGGTGGTGCAAATCAAAGAACTGCTCCTCAGTGGATGTT
GCCTTTACTTCTAGGCCTGTACGGAAGTGTTACTTCTGCTCTAAAAGCTGCGGAATTGTACCCGCGGGCC
CACCATGGCATCAATGCAGAAGCTGATCTCAGAGGAGGACCTGCTTATGGCCATGGAGGCCCGAATTCGG
TCGACCCGCACAGAAATTAAAGCTATTCGACAAAGCCTTCGCGCTGTCAGCAGGAACGTGGAGGAGGAAA
ACAAGCTGTACAGAAGAACTGAGCGTGCCCTTCATCACCTGCTCACGTACAAGCACTTGTCGGCCATTCT
GGAAGCCATGAAGCACCTGGAGGTTGTTACCAGGTTATCTCCCCTTTGCTGTGAGAACATGGCTGAAAGC
GGAGCAGTGTCTACCGTCTTCGTGGTGATCCGCAGCTGTAATCGCAGTGTTCCTTGCATGGAAGTTGTTG
GATGTGCTGTCCAAGTCCTGCTGAATGTGGCAAAGTATGATAAGACGATCTCAGCTGTTTACGATGCTGA
AAACTGTGTGGACACACTGCTGGAGCTGCTGCAGGCGTACCGGGAGAAGCCTGGTGACCGAGTTGCCGAG
AAGAGTGCCAGCATTTTCACAAGGACGTGCTGTTTATTAGCTGTGCTGTTGAAGAC
