[The description below was written by a language model from this plasmid's Addgene catalogue record.]
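Description:
pCMV-myc-ASPM CTR is a mammalian expression plasmid built on the commercial pCMV-Myc backbone (about 3.8 kb without insert). It is propagated in E. coli under ampicillin selection; the copy number is recorded as unknown, and no feature table is provided, so the origin of replication and polyadenylation elements are not itemised. As the backbone name indicates, expression in mammalian cells is driven by a CMV promoter, a strong constitutive viral promoter suited to transient transfection.

The insert is a 762 bp fragment of rat (Rattus norvegicus) Aspm, the abnormal spindle-like microcephaly-associated gene. It encodes only the carboxy-terminal region of the protein, amino acids 2881–3134, and was cloned between SalI and NotI sites, both of which are preserved. The record lists a GFP tag fused at the C terminus of the insert, which would allow the fragment to be followed by fluorescence. This sits a little oddly with the stated insert size, which corresponds to the ASPM fragment alone, so the GFP coding sequence is presumably counted separately. Although the backbone carries an N-terminal myc epitope, the depositor notes that the myc tag is not in frame with the insert, so anti-myc detection should not be relied on for this construct.

The plasmid is associated with work showing that ASPM and citron kinase co-localise at the midbody ring during cytokinesis. It is therefore suited to expressing the isolated C-terminal domain in cultured mammalian cells to examine its subcellular localisation and its contribution to ASPM behaviour during cell division.
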