Addgene plasmid #27669: pCMV-myc-ASPM CTR
Depositing lab: Joseph Loturco. Depositing organization: University of Connecticut. Publication: ASPM and citron kinase co-localize to the midbody ring during cytokinesis. Paramasivam M, Chang YJ, LoTurco JJ. Cell Cycle. 2007 Jul 1. 6(13):1605-12. 10.4161/cc.6.13.4356 PubMed 17534152.
Backbone
  Vector backbone: pCMV-Myc
  Backbone manufacturer: Clontech
  Backbone size w/o insert (bp): 3800
  Vector type: Mammalian Expression
Growth in bacteria
  Bacterial resistance: Ampicillin, 100 μg/mL
  Growth temperature: 37°C
  Growth strain: DH5alpha
  Copy number: Unknown
Gene/Insert
  Gene/Insert name: Abnormal spindle-like microcephaly associated (alt name: ASPM C-Terminal Domain)
  Species: R. norvegicus (rat)
  Insert size (bp): 762
  Mutation: Contains carboxy terminal region of ASPM (amino acids 2881‑3134)
  Entrez Gene: Aspm (a.k.a. Calmbp1)
  Tag / fusion protein: GFP (C terminal on insert)
  Cloning method: Restriction Enzyme; 5′ cloning site SalI (not destroyed); 3′ cloning site NotI (not destroyed)
  Sequencing primers: 5′ n/a
Terms and licenses: Academic/Nonprofit Terms; Industry Terms: Not Available to Industry
Depositor comments: Please note that though this plasmid is in the pCMV-myc backbone, the myc tag is NOT in frame with the insert.
How to cite: pCMV-myc-ASPM CTR was a gift from Joseph Loturco (Addgene plasmid # 27669 ; http://n2t.net/addgene:27669 ; RRID:Addgene_27669)
